Addgene plasmid #127230: pMOD_D0000a
Purpose: (Empty Backbone) Empty Backbone for golden gate cloning compatible with Cermak., et al Toolkit.
Depositing lab: Daniel Voytas. Depositing organization: University of Minnesota. Publication: Plant gene editing through de novo induction of meristems. Maher MF, Nasti RA, Vollbrecht M, Starker CG, Clark MD, Voytas DF. Nat Biotechnol. 2019 Dec 16. pii: 10.1038/s41587-019-0337-2. doi: 10.1038/s41587-019-0337-2. PubMed 31844292.
Backbone
  Vector backbone: pMOD_A0000
  Backbone manufacturer: Voytas Lab
  Vector type: Plant Expression
Growth in bacteria
  Bacterial resistance: Ampicillin, 100 μg/mL
  Growth temperature: 37°C
  Growth strain: DH5alpha
  Copy number: High Copy
Gene/Insert
  Gene/Insert name: None
Terms and licenses: Academic/Nonprofit Terms; Industry Terms: Not Available to Industry
How to cite: pMOD_D0000a was a gift from Daniel Voytas (Addgene plasmid # 127230 ; http://n2t.net/addgene:127230 ; RRID:Addgene_127230)
