[The description below was written by a language model from this plasmid's Addgene catalogue record and pLannotate feature annotations shown in this document.]
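Description:
pMOD_D0000a is an empty module backbone for Golden Gate cloning, derived from pMOD_A0000 and designed to be compatible with an existing modular plant genome-engineering toolkit. It is catalogued as a plant expression vector, but it carries no insert. It serves as a small entry plasmid into which a user-chosen cassette can be placed, and that cassette can later be combined with other modules in a multi-part Golden Gate assembly. The "D" in the name suggests an additional module position beyond those of the parent series, though the record does not explain the naming or define the position.

The sequenced plasmid is only about 2 kb, and the annotated features are purely bacterial maintenance elements. These are the bla promoter driving the β-lactamase gene, which confers resistance to ampicillin and related antibiotics, and a high-copy ColE1/pUC-type origin of replication for propagation in E. coli. No plant promoter, terminator, reporter, plant selection marker or T-DNA border is annotated, so any plant regulatory sequences would have to come with the cloned cassette or from the destination vector used in the final assembly. The type IIS restriction sites and overhangs that would mediate Golden Gate assembly are not annotated, so the record does not state which enzymes or junctions are used. They presumably lie in the short unannotated stretches flanking the resistance gene and origin.

The plasmid was deposited with work on plant gene editing through de novo induction of meristems. The record supports its use for building custom modules that extend multi-component plant editing or expression constructs.
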