Features (pLannotate 1.2.2; 3 found; start..end, strand, type, name):
    120..220     +  promoter       AmpR promoter: bla
    221..1081    +  CDS            AmpR: β-lactamase; bla; confers resistance to ampicillin, carbenicillin, and related antibiotics
   1288..1876    +  rep_origin     ori: high-copy-number ColE1/pMB1/pBR322/pUC origin of replication
>Addgene plasmid #127230 | pMOD_D0000a | addgene full sequence | sequence record 254524 | Addgene NGS Result
AGCGAGGAAGCGGAAGAGCGCCCACCTGCAACGTCCCGGCGCGCCGATATCGAGCTCAGTGACTAGCAGG
TGATGAAAAGCCTTAGGGTCAGGTGGCACTTTTCGGGGAAATGTGCGATGAACCCCTATTTGTTTATTTT
TCTAAATACATTCAAATATGTATCCGCTAATGAGACAATAACCCTGATAAATGCTTCAATTATATTGAAA
AAGGAAGAGTATGAGTATCCAACATTTCCGTGTCGCCCTTATTCCCTTTTTTGCGGCCTTCTGCCTTCCT
GTTTTTGCTCACCCAGAAACGCTGGTGAAAGTAAAAGATGCTGAAGATCAGTTGGGTGCCCGAGTGGGTT
ACATTGAACTGGATCTCAACAGCGGCAAAATCTTAGAGAGTTTTCGCCCCGAAGAACGCTTCCCAATGAT
GAGCACTTTCAAAGTTCTGCTATGTGGCGCGGTGTTATCCCGTATTGATGCTGGGCAAGAGCAACTCGGT
CGCCGCATACACTATTCTCAGAATGACTTGGTTGAGTATTCACCAGTCACAGAAAAGCATCTTACGGATG
GCATGACAGTAAGAGAATTATGTAGTGCTGCCATAACCATGAGTGATAACACTGCGGCCAACTTACTTCT
GACAACGATTGGAGGACCGAAGGAGCTAACCGCTTTTTTGCACAACATGGGGGATCATGTAACTCGCCTT
GATCGTTGGGAACCGGAGCTGAATGAAGCCATACCAAACGACGAGCGTGACACCACGATGCCTGTAGCAA
TGGCAACAACTCTCCGCAAACTATTAACTGGCGAACTACTTACTCTTGCTTCACGCCAGCAACTCATTGA
CTGGATGGAGGCGGACAAAGTTGCAGGACCACTTCTGCGCTCGGCACTTCCGGCTGGCTGGTTTATTGCT
GATAAATCTGGAGCCGGTGAGCGTGGGTCTCGCGGTATCATTGCAGCACTGGGGCCAGATGGTAAGCCCT
CCCGTATCGTAGTTATCTACACGACGGGGAGTCAGGCAACTATGGATGAACGAAATAGACAGATCGCTGA
GATAGGTGCCTCACTGATTAAGCATTGGTAACTGTCAGACGAAGGGAAATAAATAGTAGCCCGCCTGATG
TGCGGGCTTTTTTTTGGTGGTGGTTACCAGTGTCGCTTAGCTACCGTAGGTCCTCTTAGGCGGTCCGATT
AGCGACATAGTCATCAATGCCTTGACGGCAAAATCCCTTAACGTGAGTTTTCGTTCCACTGAGCGTCAGA
CCCCGTAGAAAAGATCAAAGGATCTTCTTGAGATCCTTTTTTTCTGCGCGTAATCTGCTGCTTGCAAACA
AAAAAACCACCGCTACCAGCGGTGGTTTGTTTGCCGGATCAAGAGCTACTAACTCTTTTTCCGAAGGTAA
CTGGCTTCAGCAGAGCGCAGATACCAAATACTGTTCTTCTAGTGTAGCCGTAGTTAGGCCACCACTTCAA
GAACTCTGTAGCACCGCCTACATACCTCGCTCTGCTAATCCTGTTACCAGTGGCTGCTGCCAGTGGCGAT
AAGTCGTGTCTTACCGGGTTGGACTCAAGACGATAGTTACCGGATAAGGCGCAGCGGTCGGGCTGAACGG
GGGGTTCGTGCTCACAGCCCAGCTTGGAGCGAACGACCTACACCGAACTGAGATACCTACAGCGTGAGCT
ATGAGAAAGCGCCACGCTTCCCGAAGGGAGAAAGGCGGACAGGTATCCGGTAAGCGGCAGGGTCGGAACA
GGAGAGCGCACGAGGGAGCTTCCAGGGGGAAACGCCTGGTATCTTTATAGTCCTGTCGGGTTTCGCCACC
TCTGACTTGAGCGTCGATTTTTGTGATGCTCGTCAGGGGGGCGGAGCCTATGGAAAAACGCCAGCAACGC
GGCCTTTTTACGGTTCCTGGCCTTTTGCTGGCCTTTTGCTCACATGTTCTTTCCTGCGTTATCCCCTGAT
TCTGTGGATAACCGTATTACCGCCTTTGAGTGAGCTGATACCGCTCGCCGCAGCCGAACGACCGAGCGCA
GCGAGTCAGTG
